>Addgene plasmid #107132 | pHW533 (Peft-3::cGAL-N::let-858 3'UTR) | addgene full sequence | sequence record 207282 | Addgene NGS Result
GCACCTTTGGTCTTTTATTGTCAACTTCCATTGGTTCTTCCATTGTTTCTGTTAAATTAATGAATTTTTC
ATAAAATAAAGACATTATACAATATAAAAATGAAGAATTTATTGAAAATAAACTGCCAGAGAGAAAAAGT
ATGCAACACTCCCGCCGAGAGTGTTTGAAATGGTGTACGGTACATTTTCGTGCTAGGAGTTAGATGTGCA
GGCAGCAACGAGAGGGGGAGAGATTTTTTTGGGCCTTGTGAAATTAACGTGAGTTTTCTGGTCATCTGAC
TAATCATGTTGGTTTTTTGTTGGTTTATTTTGTTTTTATCTTTGTTTTTATCCAGATTAGGAAATTTAAA
TTTTATGAATTTATAATGAGGTCAAACATTCAGTCCCAGCGTTTTTCCTGTTCTCACTGTTTAGTCGAAT
TTTTATTTTAGGCTTTCAACAAATGTTCTAACTGTCTTATTTGTGACCTCACTTTTTATATTTTTTTAAT
TTTTAAAAATATTAGAAGTTTCTAGGATAATTTTTTCGACTTTTATTCTCTCTACCGTCCGCACTCTTCT
TACTTTTAAATTAAATTGTTTTTTTTTCAGTTGGGAAACACTTTGCTCAGGCGCGCCTCTAGAGGATCCC
CGGGATTGGCCAAAGGACCCAAAGGTATGTTTCGAATGATACTAACATAACATAGAACATTTTCAGGAGG
ACCCTTGGCTAGGATGGGCCCTAAAAAGAAGCGTAAAGCTAGCATGAAGCTGTTGTCTTCAATGGAACAA
GCTTGCGACATATGCCGGTTAAAAAAACTCAGGTGCTCGAAGGAAAAGCCCAAGTGTGCCAAGTGTCTGA
AGAACAACTCGGAGTGCCGTTATTCTCCCAAGGCTATGAGGTCCCCACTGACCAGGGCGCATCTGACAGA
GGTAGAATCAAGGTTGGAAAAATTGGAAGATTTGTTTCTGCTCATGTTTCCTCGGGAAAACCTGGACAGC
ATTTTGAACATGGACTCTTTGGACGAAGTGAAAGTAATGTTGAAACAATTATATATGCAGGACTATGGTG
ACACGGATGCTGCTATGGATAGCTTGACCCCTATGGAAAATGGCATGTCTGAAGGGCCGAGAAAACACAT
GAAGACTGCGACATCATCGCCAAAAGTGGATGAAGATGGAAGCCAAAGTCAGTTGAGTGTATCGCCGGAA
TTCCCGCTGCAGTCTGGTGGCGGAGGGGCTCCTAGGTGCCTCGACCTCAAGACCCAAGTCCAAACCCCAC
AAGGAATGAAGGAGATCTCCAACATCCAAGTCGGAGACCTCGTCCTCTCCAACACCGGATACAACGAGGT
CCTCAACGTCTTCCCAAAGTCCAAGAAGAAGTCCTACAAGATCACCCTCGAGGACGGAAAGGAGATCATC
TGCTCCGAGGAGCACCTCTTCCCAACCCAAACCGGAGAGATGAACATCTCCGGAGGACTCAAGGAGGGAA
TGTGCCTCTACGTCAAGGAGTAAGGTACCGAATTCGCTAGCCGGCCATACAAGTAATCCGGATGATCGAC
GCCAACGTCGTTGAATTTTCAAATTTTAAATACTGAATATTTGTTTTTTTTCCTATTATTTATTTATTCT
CTTTGTGTTTTTTTTCTTGCTTTCTAAAAAATTAATTCAATCCAAATCTAAACATTTTTTTTTCTCTTTC
CGTCTCCCAATTCGTATTCCGCTCCTCTCATCTGAACACAATGTGCAAGTTTATTTATCTTCTCGCTTTC
ATTTCATTAGGACGTGGGGGGAATTGGTGGAAGGGGGAAACACACAAAAGGATGATGGAAATGAAATAAG
GACACACAATATGCAACAACATTCAATTCAGAAATATGGAGGAAGGTTTAAAAGAAAACATAAAAATATA
TAGAGGAGGAAGGAAAACTAGTAAAAAATAAGCAAAGAAATTAGGCGAACGATGAGAATTGTCCTCGCTT
GGGCCCAAAAGGCCTTTTTTTTTTGGCGCCGACGTCAGGTGGCACTTTTCGGGGAAATGTGCGCGGAACC
CCTATTTGTTTATTTTTCTAAATACATTCAAATATGTATCCGCTCATGAGACAATAACCCTGATAAATGC
TTCAATAATATTGAAAAAGGAAGAGTATGAGTATTCAACATTTCCGTGTCGCCCTTATTCCCTTTTTTGC
GGCATTTTGCCTTCCTGTTTTTGCTCACCCAGAAACGCTGGTGAAAGTAAAAGATGCTGAAGATCAGTTG
GGTGCACGAGTGGGTTACATCGAACTGGATCTCAACAGCGGTAAGATCCTTGAGAGTTTTCGCCCCGAAG
AACGTTTTCCAATGATGAGCACTTTTAAAGTTCTGCTATGTGGCGCGGTATTATCCCGTATTGACGCCGG
GCAAGAGCAACTCGGTCGCCGCATACACTATTCTCAGAATGACTTGGTTGAGTACTCACCAGTCACAGAA
AAGCATCTTACGGATGGCATGACAGTAAGAGAATTATGCAGTGCTGCCATAACCATGAGTGATAACACTG
CGGCCAACTTACTTCTGACAACGATCGGAGGACCGAAGGAGCTAACCGCTTTTTTGCACAACATGGGGGA
TCATGTAACTCGCCTTGATCGTTGGGAACCGGAGCTGAATGAAGCCATACCAAACGACGAGCGTGACACC
ACGATGCCTGTAGCAATGGCAACAACGTTGCGCAAACTATTAACTGGCGAACTACTTACTCTAGCTTCCC
GGCAACAATTAATAGACTGGATGGAGGCGGATAAAGTTGCAGGACCACTTCTGCGCTCGGCCCTTCCGGC
TGGCTGGTTTATTGCTGATAAATCTGGAGCCGGTGAGCGTGGGTCTCGCGGTATCATTGCAGCACTGGGG
CCAGATGGTAAGCCCTCCCGTATCGTAGTTATCTACACGACGGGGAGTCAGGCAACTATGGATGAACGAA
ATAGACAGATCGCTGAGATAGGTGCCTCACTGATTAAGCATTGGTAACTGTCAGACCAAGTTTACTCATA
TATACTTTAGATTGATTTAAAACTTCATTTTTAATTTAAAAGGATCTAGGTGAAGATCCTTTTTGATAAT
CTCATGACCAAAATCCCTTAACGTGAGTTTTCGTTCCACTGAGCGTCAGACCCCGTAGAAAAGATCAAAG
GATCTTCTTGAGATCCTTTTTTTCTGCGCGTAATCTGCTGCTTGCAAACAAAAAAACCACCGCTACCAGC
GGTGGTTTGTTTGCCGGATCAAGAGCTACCAACTCTTTTTCCGAAGGTAACTGGCTTCAGCAGAGCGCAG
ATACCAAATACTGTTCTTCTAGTGTAGCCGTAGTTAGGCCACCACTTCAAGAACTCTGTAGCACCGCCTA
CATACCTCGCTCTGCTAATCCTGTTACCAGTGGCTGCTGCCAGTGGCGATAAGTCGTGTCTTACCGGGTT
GGACTCAAGACGATAGTTACCGGATAAGGCGCAGCGGTCGGGCTGAACGGGGGGTTCGTGCACACAGCCC
AGCTTGGAGCGAACGACCTACACCGAACTGAGATACCTACAGCGTGAGCTATGAGAAAGCGCCACGCTTC
CCGAAGGGAGAAAGGCGGACAGGTATCCGGTAAGCGGCAGGGTCGGAACAGGAGAGCGCACGAGGGAGCT
TCCAGGGGGAAACGCCTGGTATCTTTATAGTCCTGTCGGGTTTCGCCACCTCTGACTTGAGCGTCGATTT
TTGTGATGCTCGTCAGGGGGGCGGAGCCTATGGAAAAACGCCAGCAACGCGGCCTTTTTACGGTTCCTGG
CCTTTTGCTGGCCTTTTGCTCACATGTTCTTTCCTGCGTTATCCCCTGATTCTGTGGATAACCGTATTAC
CGCCTTTGAGTGAGCTGATACCGCTCGCCGCAGCCGAACGACCGAGCGCAGCGAGTCAGTGAGCGAGGAA
GCGGAAGAGCGCCCAATACGCAAACCGCCTCTCCCCGCGCGTTGGCCGATTCATTAATGCAGCTGGCACG
ACAGGTTTCCCGACTGGAAAGCGGGCAGTGAGCGCAACGCAATTAATGTGAGTTAGCTCACTCATTAGGC
ACCCCAGGCTTTACACTTTATGCTTCCGGCTCGTATGTTGTGTGGAATTGTGAGCGGATAACAATTTCAC
ACAGGAAACAGCTATGACCATGATTACGCCAAGCTGTAAGTTTAAACATGATCTTACTAACTAACTATTC
TCATTTAAATTTTCAGAGCTTAAAAATGGCTGAAATCACTCACAACGATGGATACGCTAACAACTTGGAA
ATGAAATAAGCTTGCATGCGCGGCCGCACTGACTGGGCCGGCC
Features (pLannotate 1.2.2; 10 found; start..end, strand, type, name):
      1..600     +  promoter       eft-3 promoter: eft-3; promoter for the C. elegans elongation factor 1α gene (Mitrovich and Anderson, 2000)
    617..634     -  misc_feature   MCS (fragment): pUC18/19 multiple cloning site
    744..1184    +  CDS            GAL4 (fragment): GAL4_YEAST - Experimental evidence at protein level: Swiss-Prot protein existence level 1. This protein is a positive regulator for the gene expression of the galactose-induced genes such as GAL1, GAL2, GAL7, GAL10, and MEL1 which code for the enzymes used to convert galactose to glucose. It recognizes a 17 base pair sequence in (5'-CGGRNNRCYNYNCNCCG-3') the upstream activating sequence (UAS-G) of these genes. From Saccharomyces cerevisiae (strain ATCC 204508 / S288c) (Baker's yeast).
   2022..2126    +  promoter       AmpR promoter: bla
   2127..2987    +  CDS            AmpR: β-lactamase; bla; confers resistance to ampicillin, carbenicillin, and related antibiotics
   3158..3746    +  rep_origin     ori: high-copy-number ColE1/pMB1/pBR322/pUC origin of replication
   3929..4021    +  CDS            lacI (fragment): lac repressor; lacI; The lac repressor binds to the lac operator to inhibit transcription in E. coli. This inhibition can be relieved by adding lactose or isopropyl-β-D-thiogalactopyranoside (IPTG).
   4034..4055    +  protein_bind   CAP binding site: CAP binding activates transcription in the presence of cAMP. E. coli catabolite activator protein
   4070..4100    +  promoter       lac promoter: promoter for the E. coli lac operon
   4108..4124    +  protein_bind   lac operator: The lac repressor binds to the lac operator to inhibit transcription in E. coli. This inhibition can be relieved by adding lactose or isopropyl-β-D-thiogalactopyranoside (IPTG). lac repressor encoded by lacI
