[The description below was written by a language model from this plasmid's Addgene catalogue record and pLannotate feature annotations shown in this document.]
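Description:
pHW533 (Peft-3::cGAL-N::let-858 3'UTR) is a 4,313 nt C. elegans expression plasmid built on the pHW393 backbone. It is maintained in E. coli as a high-copy plasmid through a ColE1/pUC-type origin and is selected with ampicillin via the β-lactamase gene and its native promoter. Residual pUC-derived elements (a lacI fragment, CAP binding site, lac promoter and operator, and a fragment of the multiple cloning site) flank the worm cassette and are backbone remnants rather than functional parts of the payload.

The payload is the "cGAL-N" driver, described as NLS::cGAL(DBD)::gp41-1-N-intein: a nuclear localization signal fused to a GAL4-type DNA-binding domain and the N-terminal half of the gp41-1 split intein. It is driven by a 600 bp eft-3 promoter, from the C. elegans elongation factor 1α gene, and, according to the construct name, terminated by the let-858 3'UTR. The automated annotation detects only the promoter and a GAL4 fragment. The NLS, intein half and 3'UTR are not annotated individually, though the unannotated region between the GAL4 fragment and the AmpR promoter could accommodate the latter two.

The plasmid is one half of the split cGAL bipartite system for intersectional transgene control. On its own, the DNA-binding half lacks an activation domain. When a complementary half carrying the matching C-intein is expressed in the same cell, protein trans-splicing is expected to reconstitute a functional transcription factor that activates UAS-controlled effector transgenes. Placing the two halves under different promoters restricts effector expression to cells where both are active, refining spatial or temporal control.
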