Addgene plasmid #107132: pHW533 (Peft-3::cGAL-N::let-858 3'UTR)
Purpose: cGAL-N driver under the control of C. elegans eft-3 promoter
Depositing lab: Paul Sternberg. Depositing organization: California Institute of Technology. Publication: Split cGAL, an intersectional strategy using a split intein for refined spatiotemporal transgene control in Caenorhabditiselegans. Wang H, Liu J, Yuet KP, Hill AJ, Sternberg PW. Proc Natl Acad Sci U S A. 2018 Mar 26. pii: 1720063115. doi: 10.1073/pnas.1720063115. PubMed 29581308.
Backbone
  Vector backbone: pHW393
  Vector type: Worm Expression
Growth in bacteria
  Bacterial resistance: Ampicillin, 100 μg/mL
  Growth temperature: 37°C
  Growth strain: DH5alpha
  Copy number: High Copy
Gene/Insert
  Gene/Insert name: NLS::cGAL(DBD)::gp41-1-N-intein (alt name: cGAL-N)
  Promoter: C. elegans eft-3 promoter
  Cloning method: Unknown
  Sequencing primers: 5′ oHW10f, TGAGCGGATAACAATTTCAC; 3′ oHW233r, cgaattgggagacggaaagag
Terms and licenses: Academic/Nonprofit Terms; Industry Terms: Not Available to Industry
How to cite: pHW533 (Peft-3::cGAL-N::let-858 3'UTR) was a gift from Paul Sternberg (Addgene plasmid # 107132 ; http://n2t.net/addgene:107132 ; RRID:Addgene_107132)
